>Addgene plasmid #217024 | pIAR009 | addgene full sequence | sequence record 431356 | Addgene NGS Result
CACAAGAATGGTCAGGTTCAGCCACATTTACATCTGACGGAAAAATCCGTTTATTCTACACTGATTTCTC
CGGTAAACATTACGGCAAACAAACACTGACAACTGCACAAGTTAACGTATCAGCATCAGACAGCTCTTTG
AACATCAACGGTGTAGAGGATTATAAATCAATCTTTGACGGTGACGGAAAAACGTATCAAAATGTACAGC
AGTTCATCGATGAAGGCAACTACAGCTCAGGCGACAACCATACGCTGAGAGATCCTCACTACGTAGAAGA
TAAAGGCCACAAATACTTAGTATTTGAAGCAAACACTGGAACTGAAGATGGCTACCAAGGCGAAGAATCT
TTATTTAACAAAGCATACTATGGCAAAAGCACATCATTCTTCCGTCAAGAAAGTCAAAAACTTCTGCAAA
GCGATAAAAAACGCACGGCTGAGTTAGCAAACGGCGCTCTCGGTATGATTGAGCTAAACGATGATTACAC
ACTGAAAAAAGTGATGAAACCGCTGATTGCATCTAACACAGTAACAGATGAAATTGAACGCGCGAACGTC
TTTAAAATGAACGGCAAATGGTACCTGTTCACTGACTCCCGCGGATCAAAAATGACGATTGACGGCATTA
CGTCTAACGATATTTACATGCTTGGTTATGTTTCTAATTCTTTAACTGGCCCATACAAGCCGCTGAACAA
AACTGGCCTTGTGTTAAAAATGGATCTTGATCCTAACGATGTAACCTTTACTTACTCACACTTCGCTGTA
CCTCAAGCGAAAGGAAACAATGTCGTGATTACAAGCTATATGACAAACAGAGGATTCTACGCAGACAAAC
AATCAACGTTTGCGCCGAGCTTCCTGCTGAACATCAAAGGCAAGAAAACATCTGTTGTCAAAGACAGCAT
CCTTGAACAAGGACAATTAACAGTTAACAAATAATCAGACCCCGTAGAAAAGATCAAAGGATCTTCTTGA
GATCCTTTTTTTCTGCGCGTAATCTGCTGCTTGCAAACAAAAAAACCACCGCTACCAGCGGTGGTTTGTT
TGCCGGATCAAGAGCTACCAACTCTTTTTCCGAAGGTAACTGGCTTCAGCAGAGCGCAGATACCAAATAC
TGTTCTTCTAGTGTAGCCGTAGTTAGGCCACCACTTCAAGAACTCTGTAGCACCGCCTACATACCTCGCT
CTGCTAATCCTGTTACCAGTGGCTGCTGCCAGTGGCGATAAGTCGTGTCTTACCGGGTTGGACTCAAGAC
GATAGTTACCGGATAAGGCGCAGCGGTCGGGCTGAACGGGGGGTTCGTGCACACAGCCCAGCTTGGAGCG
AACGACCTACACCGAACTGAGATACCTACAGCGTGAGCTATGAGAAAGCGCCACGCTTCCCGAAGGGAGA
AAGGCGGACAGGTATCCGGTAAGCGGCAGGGTCGGAACAGGAGAGCGCACGAGGGAGCTTCCAGGGGGAA
ACGCCTGGTATCTTTATAGTCCTGTCGGGTTTCGCCACCTCTGACTTGAGCGTCGATTTTTGTGATGCTC
GTCAGGGGGGCGGAGCCTATGGAAAAACGCCTCACACAGGAAACAGCTATGACATGATTACGAATTCCCT
TGCCGACGACACCAGCAACGGCCAGGGTGATTTCGCGCAGGAAGCGAAGACGGTTCTGCAGCGAGCCGCC
ATATTCATCATCACGCTGGTTGGTATGGGCCGAAATGAACTGGTTTACCAGGTACCCGTTCGCGCAGTGA
AGCTCCACCCCGTCAAAACCTGCGTCCAAGGCATTTCGGGCTGCTTGGGCGTAGAGCTTAACCAGTTCCT
TTACCTCCTTGGTGGACAGGGCACGTGGGGTCGATGGGTCGGCCAGTGCACCCGTGCCGGGGCCAGTTTC
GATGAACACCTTGACGTTGTCCGCGCGGATGGCTGATGGCGCGACGGGCGCTTCACCACCGGGCTGCAGC
GATGTGTGCGACACGCGGCCTACATGCCAAAGTTGAGCAAAGATCACCCCCCCTTCGGCGTGAACAGCGT
CGGTGACCTTACGCCAGCCTTGTATCTGTTCTGGGCTATGAATGCCGGGTGTCCAGGCGTAACCCTGTCC
CCGGGGTTCGATCTGGGTGCCCTCGGTCACCATGAAGCCAGCACCGCTGCGCTGACGGTAATAGGTGGCC
ATGAGGTCGTTCGCAATGTTGCCGGGTTGGGAGCTGCGCGAACGCGTCAGTGGCGGCAGTACGATACGGT
TCTTGAGGGTGTATGGGCCCAGCTGAGTGGTTTTGAAAAGTTCTGATTGTGTCATTTCATTTACCTGCAT
ATCTAAAATATTGGATGTTGTAAGCTAAAAAACATGGATCAACGAGGGATATCAGGGTGGTTTACGAATC
CAGGCTATTCGTAATATTCAGATATGTCAATATGTAGCTTTGTATTCCGGCACTTATGCATATCTCCGCA
CCCTTGCAGCTCACTTCTGGATCAGCCGGGAACGCGCCGTGCTTCGCGCCAGGGTTGCCTATGTAGTCCA
GCCCCCCTTGATCTATTCATCAAGGAGGCTGGCTGCATCAGGTATTGATGTTTGCGTTGATGTGCAGATG
AAGTTAGAACGGCGCGTCAATATCGATGACGCTAATCAGCTTGTGATTGACGAATTCCTTGATGCCCAAG
CCGATTAGCTCGCGCCCGTAGCCGGAGCGTTTGATACCACCGAAGGGTAGGTTGGCCCTCGAGGTGCTGG
GATGGTTGACGAACACCATACCAGTGGAGATGCGTTTGGCCACCTCGGCGCCATGCTTAGTATCGGCGGT
GAATACCGAGCCGCCCAGACCGAACGGCGAATCGTTGGCAATACGCACCGCGTCCTGCTCGTCCCTGGCA
CGGAAGATCATCGACACTGGGCCGAAGAACTCCCAGTAATAGGCGGGATTATCGGGCTCTACGTCAGTCA
GGATAGTTGGTTGCACGAAGGCCCCCAGTCTAGGGACTCTGGGGCCGACTTCGGTGGCTCTCGCGCCGTG
AGCGACTGCCACCTGGATCTTCTGACGAATCTCGTCGGCGGCGGCCTGCGATGACAAAGGGGCCAGCGTG
GTTTCCTGGGCAAAGGGATCACCAGCCTTAAAAGCTTGGCACTGGCCGTCGTTTTACAACGTCGTGACCG
GAATTGCCAGCTGGGGCGCCCTCTGGTAAGGTTGGGAAGCCCTGCAAACAGGATGAGGATCGTTTCGCAT
GATTGAACAAGATGGATTGCACGCAGGTTCTCCGGCCGCTTGGGTGGAGAGGCTATTCGGCTATGACTGG
GCACAACAGACAATCGGCTGCTCTGATGCCGCCGTGTTCCGGCTGTCAGCGCAGGGGCGCCCGGTTCTTT
TTGTCAAGACCGACCTGTCCGGTGCCCTGAATGAACTCCAAGACGAGGCAGCGCGGCTATCGTGGCTGGC
CACGACGGGCGTTCCTTGCGCAGCTGTGCTCGACGTTGTCACTGAAGCGGGAAGGGACTGGCTGCTATTG
GGCGAAGTGCCGGGGCAGGATCTCCTGTCATCTCACCTTGCTCCTGCCGAGAAAGTATCCATCATGGCTG
ATGCAATGCGGCGGCTGCATACGCTTGATCCGGCTACCTGCCCATTCGACCACCAAGCGAAACATCGCAT
CGAGCGAGCACGTACTCGGATGGAAGCCGGTCTTGTCGATCAGGATGATCTGGACGAAGAGCATCAGGGG
CTCGCGCCAGCCGAACTGTTCGCCAGGCTCAAGGCGCGGATGCCCGACGGCGAGGATCTCGTCGTGACCC
ATGGCGATGCCTGCTTGCCGAATATCATGGTGGAAAATGGCCGCTTTTCTGGATTCATCGACTGTGGCCG
GCTGGGTGTGGCGGACCGCTATCAGGACATAGCGTTGGCTACCCGTGATATTGCTGAAGAGCTTGGCGGC
GAATGGGCTGACCGCTTCCTCGTGCTTTACGGTATCGCCGCTCCCGATTCGCAGCGCATCGCCTTCTATC
GCCTTCTTGACGAGTTCTTCTGAGCGACGATGAACATCAAAAAGTTTGCAAAACAAGCAACAGTATTAAC
CTTTACTACCGCACTGCTGGCAGGAGGCGCAACTCAAGCGTTTGCGAAAGAAACGAACCAAAAGCCATAT
AAGGAAACATACGGCATTTCCCATATTACACGCCATGATATGCTGCAAATCCCTGAACAGCAAAAAAATG
AAAAATATCAAGTTTCTGAATTTGATTCGTCCACAATTAAAAATATCTCTTCTGCAAAAGGCCTGGACGT
TTGGGACAGCTGGCCATTACAAAACGCTGACGGCACTGTCGCAAACTATCACGGCTACCACATCGTCTTT
GCATTAGCCGGAGATCCTAAAAATGCGGATGACACATCGATTTACATGTTCTATCAAAAAGTCGGCGAAA
CTTCTATTGACAGCTGGAAAAACGCTGGCCGCGTCTTTAAAGACAGCGACAAATTCGATGCAAATGATTC
TATCCTAAAAGACCAAA
Features (pLannotate 1.2.2; 6 found; start..end, strand, type, name):
    977..1565    +  rep_origin     ori: high-copy-number ColE1/pMB1/pBR322/pUC origin of replication
   1639..2295    -  CDS            nemA (fragment): NEMA_ECOLI - Also known as ydhN. Experimental evidence at protein level: Swiss-Prot protein existence level 1. Involved in the degradation of toxic compounds (PubMed:9013822, PubMed:15184158, PubMed:17504490, PubMed:23527133, PubMed:23506073, PubMed:23536188). Can use a variety of substrates, including the nitrate ester explosives glycerol trinitrate (GTN) and pentaerythritol tetranitrate (PETN), chromate and various electrophiles such as quinones (PubMed:15184158, PubMed:23527133, PubMed:23506073). Involved in resistance to hypochlorous acid (HOCl), which is the active component of household
   2624..3115    -  CDS            ssdA (fragment): GABD_DEIRA - Protein inferred from homology: Swiss-Prot protein existence level 3. Catalyzes the NADP(+) dependent oxidation of succinate semialdehyde to succinate. From Deinococcus radiodurans (strain ATCC 13939 / DSM 20539 / JCM 16871 / LMG 4051 / NBRC 15346 / NCIMB 9279 / R1 / VKM B-1422).
   3120..3148    +  CDS            lacZα (fragment): LacZα fragment of β-galactosidase; lacZ fragment
   3219..4010    +  CDS            neo: KKA2_KLEPN - Also known as kan, nptII. Experimental evidence at protein level: Swiss-Prot protein existence level 1. Resistance to kanamycin, neomycin, paromomycin, ribostamycin, butirosin and gentamicin B. From Klebsiella pneumoniae.
   4020..944     +  CDS            SacB (across the origin): secreted levansucrase that renders bacterial growth sensitive to sucrose; Bacillus subtilis sacB; negative selection marker
