[The description below was written by a language model from this plasmid's Addgene catalogue record and pLannotate feature annotations shown in this document.]
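Description:
pIAR009 is a bacterial gene-replacement (allelic exchange) plasmid built on the pK18sB backbone and designed to delete the aldA gene from the chromosome of Pseudomonas putida KT2440. The 4,497 bp construct replicates in E. coli from a high-copy ColE1/pUC-type origin and is selected with kanamycin through the neo (nptII) aminoglycoside phosphotransferase gene. An origin of this type is not generally expected to be maintained in Pseudomonas, so kanamycin-resistant P. putida clones should arise by integration of the plasmid into the genome. The backbone also carries Bacillus subtilis sacB, encoding levansucrase, which makes cells sensitive to sucrose and provides counter-selection for loss of the integrated vector. A short remnant of lacZα is left from the original cloning site, and the record notes that 45 bp of backbone were lost during digestion and assembly.

The roughly 1.5 kb insert, assembled by Gibson cloning, consists of partial sequences of PP_2486 (xenC) and PP_2488 (sad_I). By their locus numbers, these are presumably the genes flanking the aldA locus, serving as the homology arms. The automated annotation detects them as fragments resembling E. coli nemA (an N-ethylmaleimide reductase family enzyme) and a succinate semialdehyde dehydrogenase. These labels reflect homology hits rather than the true source, which is P. putida. There is no promoter-driven payload, tag or reporter. In use, a first crossover through one arm integrates the plasmid under kanamycin selection. A second crossover selected on sucrose then excises the backbone, leaving either the wild-type locus or a markerless aldA deletion. The associated work concerns engineering P. putida KT2440 to produce vanillin from ferulic acid, but the record does not state the specific role of the aldA deletion in that strain design.
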