Addgene plasmid #217024: pIAR009
Purpose: deletion of aldA
Depositing lab: Gregg Beckham. Depositing organization: National Laboratory of the Rockies (NLR). Publication: Production of Vanillin From Ferulic Acid by Pseudomonas putida KT2440 Using Metabolic Engineering and In Situ Product Recovery. Ruhl IA, Woodworth SP, Haugen SJ, Alt HM, Beckham GT, Johnson CW. Microb Biotechnol. 2025 May;18(5):e70152. doi: 10.1111/1751-7915.70152. PubMed 40410945.
Backbone
  Vector backbone: pK18sB
  Backbone size w/o insert (bp): 3038
  Total vector size (bp): 4497
  Modifications to backbone: deletion of 45 bps during digestion and insert assembly
  Vector type: Bacterial gene replacement
Growth in bacteria
  Bacterial resistance: Kanamycin, 50 μg/mL
  Growth temperature: 37°C
  Growth strain: DH5alpha
  Growth instructions: 50 μg/mL of kanamycin
  Copy number: Unknown
Gene/Insert
  Gene/Insert name: partial sequences of PP_2486 (xenC) and PP_2488 (sad_I)
  Species: Pseudomonas putida KT2440
  Insert size (bp): 1504
  Mutation: none
  Tag / fusion protein: none
  Cloning method: Gibson Cloning
  Sequencing primers: 5′ tatagtcctgtcgggtttcg; 3′ cttcccaaccttaccagag
Terms and licenses: Academic/Nonprofit Terms; Industry Terms: Not Available to Industry
How to cite: pIAR009 was a gift from Gregg Beckham (Addgene plasmid # 217024 ; http://n2t.net/addgene:217024 ; RRID:Addgene_217024)
